Addgene plasmid #29399: pDEST51-LRRK2-I1371V
Depositing lab: Mark Cookson. Depositing organization: National Institute on Aging (NIA).
Backbone
  Vector backbone: pEF-DEST51
  Backbone manufacturer: Invitrogen
  Backbone size w/o insert (bp): 7464
  Vector type: Mammalian Expression ; Destination Vector
  Selectable markers: Blasticidin
Growth in bacteria
  Bacterial resistance: Ampicillin, 100 μg/mL
  Growth temperature: 37°C
  Growth strain: Stbl3
  Growth instructions: Stbl3
  Copy number: Unknown
Gene/Insert
  Gene/Insert name: LRRK2
  Species: H. sapiens (human)
  Insert size (bp): 7584
  Mutation: Ile1371Val
  Entrez Gene: LRRK2 (a.k.a. AURA17, DARDARIN, PARK8, RIPK7, ROCO2)
  Tag / fusion protein: V5 (C terminal on insert); 6XHis (C terminal on insert)
  Cloning method: Gateway Cloning; 5′ cloning site attR1 (not destroyed); 3′ cloning site attR2 (not destroyed)
  Sequencing primers: 5′ T7; 3′ BGH-Rev
Terms and licenses: Academic/Nonprofit Terms; Industry Terms: Not Available to Industry
How to cite: pDEST51-LRRK2-I1371V was a gift from Mark Cookson (Addgene plasmid # 29399 ; http://n2t.net/addgene:29399 ; RRID:Addgene_29399)
