[The description below was written by a language model from this plasmid's Addgene catalogue record.]
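Description:
pDEST51-LRRK2-I1371V is a mammalian expression plasmid built on the commercial Gateway destination vector pEF-DEST51 (about 7.5 kb without insert). It carries the full-length human LRRK2 coding sequence (about 7.6 kb), also known as dardarin or PARK8, with an isoleucine-to-valine substitution at residue 1371. The insert was introduced by Gateway recombination, and the record lists attR1 and attR2 as the flanking 5′ and 3′ cloning sites. The protein is fused at its C terminus to a V5 epitope and a 6xHis tag, allowing detection with anti-V5 antibodies and enrichment by metal-affinity methods. The promoter is not named in the record. The pEF-DEST51 backbone is generally known to drive expression from the human EF-1α promoter, and the listed T7 and BGH-reverse sequencing primers imply a T7 priming site upstream and a BGH polyadenylation region downstream of the insert.

The plasmid is propagated in bacteria under ampicillin selection. The Stbl3 strain, which is recombination-deficient, is recorded as the host, a common choice for large inserts. Copy number is recorded as unknown, and no origin of replication is listed. A blasticidin marker allows selection of transfected mammalian cells, including stable lines.

No feature table accompanies the entry, so the arrangement of elements cannot be confirmed beyond the catalogue fields. The record does not state a specific purpose. The design suits expression of tagged LRRK2 I1371V in mammalian cells, for example to compare this variant with wild-type or other mutant forms of a Parkinson's disease-associated gene in localisation, interaction or biochemical studies.
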