>Addgene plasmid #29399 | pDEST51-LRRK2-I1371V | addgene partial sequence | sequence record 34760 | 29399 with hLRRK2-Fwd2 5'-CCTGAGATTGGCTGTCTTGA
ACTAAGATCCTTTCCCAATGAAATGGGGAAATTAAGCAAAATATGGGATCTTCCTTTGGATGAACTGCAT
CTTAACTTTGATTTTAAACATATAGGATGTAAAGCCAAAGACATCATAAGGTTTCTTCAACAGCGATTAA
AAAAGGCTGTGCCTTATAACCGAATGAAACTTATGATTGTGGGAAATACTGGGAGTGGTAAAACCACCTT
ATTGCAGCAATTAATGAAAACCAAGAAATCAGATCTTGGAATGCAAAGTGCCACAGTTGGCGTAGATGTG
AAAGACTGGCCTATCCAAATAAGAGACAAAAGAAAGAGAGATCTCGTCCTAAATGTGTGGGATTTTGCAG
GTCGTGAGGAATTCTATAGTACTCATCCCCATTTTATGACGCAGCGAGCATTGTACCTTGCTGTCTATGA
CCTCAGCAAGGGACAGGCTGAAGTTGATGCCATGAAGCCTTGGCTCTTCAATATAAAGGCTCGCGCTTCT
TCTTCCCCTGTGATTCTCGTTGGCACACATTTGGATGTTTCTGATGAGAAGCAACGCAAAGCCTGCATGA
GTAAAATCACCAAGGAACTCCTGAATAAGCGAGGGTTCCCTGCCATACGAGATTACCACTTTGTGAATGC
CACCGAGGAATCTGATGCTTTGGCAAAACTTCGGAAAACCATCATAAACGAGAGCCTTAATTTCAAGATC
CGAGATCAGCTTGTTGTTGGACAGCTGATTCCAGACTGCTATGTAGAACTTGAAAAAAATCATTTTTATC
GGGAGCGTAAA
