>Addgene plasmid #29399 | pDEST51-LRRK2-I1371V | addgene partial sequence | sequence record 34761 | 29399 with BGH-rev
CATGGTGATGGTGATGATGACCGGTACGCGTAGAATCGAGACCGAGGAGAGGGTTAGGGATAGGCTTACC
TTCGAACCGCGGGCCCTCTAGATCAACCACTTTGTACAAGAAAGCTGGGTCGAATTCGCCCTTTTTCTCA
ACAGATGTTCGTCTCATTTTTTCAGCTAATTCTTTTCTCACTTCAATGTGTTTTTCTAAATTTTGCACTT
CATGTGGAAGATTGATGTCCCAAACGGTCAAGCAAGATTGTATCTCTTTCTGCTTTTGTGTACCTTCAGT
ATTTTTCCGGTTGTAGCCCAATACCAGCATGACATTTTTAAGGCTTCCTAGCTGTGCTGTCATCATGACT
CTGACCGAATTACAAAAGTTGTAAATTACACGTATAAGTCGACGAGTTGAAAGATCCAGGAGTAAAATAT
GGCCTCCTCCAGTTCCTATCCAAAGAGCAGTGTTCTTCTGAAGGCAGAGGGTTTTCACTCTCCCAGAATA
AGACATTTTGTGTTTTGATTCCTTGTTTTCTTTTACCATTACCTCCCTTAAAAAGTGCACGCAGTCTATT
AGTCCACAGAGTTTTTCAGTTTTCTTATCCCACACTTCCACAACAGGGCTATTTTGCTTAGCAATATAGA
GAGCAGTGTCTACCACCACTGTTATGATGTTGGAATCACTGAAAGCTGCATAAGAAAACAGTTGGCTTG
